Addgene plasmid #23592: pDONR223-KIAA0999
Depositing lab: William Hahn & David Root. Depositing organization: Dana-Farber Cancer Institute. Publication: COT drives resistance to RAF inhibition through MAP kinase pathway reactivation. Johannessen CM, Boehm JS, Kim SY, Thomas SR, Wardwell L, Johnson LA, Emery CM, Stransky N, Cogdill AP, Barretina J, Caponigro G, Hieronymus H, Murray RR, Salehi-Ashtiani K, Hill DE, Vidal M, Zhao JJ, Yang X, Alkan O, Kim S, Harris JL, Wilson CJ, Myer VE, Finan PM, Root DE, Roberts TM, Golub T, Flaherty KT, Dummer R, Weber BL, Sellers WR, Schlegel R, Wargo JA, Hahn WC, Garraway LA. Nature. 2010 Dec 16;468(7326):968-72. doi: 10.1038/nature09627 PubMed 21107320.
Backbone
  Vector backbone: pDONR223
  Backbone manufacturer: Invitrogen
  Backbone size w/o insert (bp): 5005
  Vector type: Gateway Donor vector
Growth in bacteria
  Bacterial resistance: Spectinomycin, 50 μg/mL
  Growth temperature: 37°C
  Growth strain: DH5alpha
  Copy number: High Copy
Gene/Insert
  Gene/Insert name: KIAA0999 (alt name: KIAA0999 protein)
  Species: H. sapiens (human)
  Insert size (bp): 1173
  Entrez Gene: SIK3 (a.k.a. L19, QSK, SIK-3)
  Cloning method: Gateway Cloning
  Sequencing primers: 5′ M13pUC-fwd; 3′ M13rev
Terms and licenses: Academic/Nonprofit Terms; Industry Terms: Not Available to Industry
Depositor comments: The ORF has no Stop codon. This design enables easy recombination into a destination vector to add an epitope tag of choice and Stop codon to the ORF. Do NOT use this plasmid directly for transfections. A set of 4 custom lentiviral vectors is available ( pLX301 (http://www.addgene.org/25895/) , pLX302 (http://www.addgene.org/25896/) , pLX303 (http://www.addgene.org/25897/) , pLX304 (http://www.addgene.org/25890/) ) to be used to express these ORFs in mammalian cells. These plasmids are not included in the kit and must be ordered separately.
How to cite: pDONR223-KIAA0999 was a gift from William Hahn & David Root (Addgene plasmid # 23592 ; http://n2t.net/addgene:23592 ; RRID:Addgene_23592)
