[The description below was written by a language model from this plasmid's Addgene catalogue record.]
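Description:
pDONR223-KIAA0999 is a Gateway entry-type clone built in the Invitrogen pDONR223 donor backbone (about 5 kb without insert) and carrying a human open reading frame annotated as KIAA0999, which corresponds to the Entrez gene SIK3 (also known as QSK), a member of the salt-inducible kinase family. The plasmid is maintained in E. coli at high copy number under spectinomycin selection. The recorded insert is 1173 bp and was introduced by Gateway recombination, so it would be expected to sit between recombination (att) sites that allow transfer into compatible destination vectors. No feature table accompanies the record, so the att sites, origin of replication and other backbone elements are not listed. Universal M13 forward and reverse priming sites flank the insert for sequence verification.

The ORF was deliberately cloned without a stop codon. This "open" configuration lets the coding sequence be recombined in frame into a destination vector that supplies a C-terminal epitope tag of choice along with the stop codon. The donor backbone is a shuttle for cloning rather than an expression vector, and the depositors state that it should not be transfected directly. Instead, they point to a companion set of lentiviral Gateway destination vectors (the pLX301 to pLX304 series) for expressing these ORFs in mammalian cells. The clone belongs to a kit of ORF entry clones, and the associated publication concerns resistance to RAF inhibition through reactivation of the MAP kinase pathway. Typical use is as a source clone for building tagged SIK3 expression constructs for gain-of-function studies.
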