>Addgene plasmid #23592 | pDONR223-KIAA0999 | depositor partial sequence | sequence record 10733 | Author sequence
ATGCAGCAGCCTGCTCAGTCACAGCAGGTCACCATCCAAGTCCAAGAGCCTGTTGACATGCTCAGCAACA
TGCCAGGCACAGCTGCAGGCTCCAGTGGGCGCGGCATCTCCATCAGCCCCAGTGCTGGTCAGATGCAGAT
GCAGCACCGTACCAACCTGATGGCCACCCTCAGCTATGGGCACCGTCCCTTGTCCAAGCAGCTGAGTGCT
GACAGTGCAGAGGCTCACAGCTTGAACGTGAATCGGTTCTCCCCTGCTAACTACGACCAGGCGCATTTAC
ACCCCCATCTGTTTTCGGACCAGTCCCGGGGTTCCCCCAGCAGCTACAGCCCTTCAACAGGAGTGGGGTT
CTCTCCAACCCAAGCCCTGAAAGTCCCTCCACTTGACCAATTCCCCACCTTCCCTCCCAGTGCACATCAG
CAGCCGCCACACTATACCACGTCGGCACTACAGCAGGCCCTGCTGTCTCCCACGCCGCCAGACTATACAA
GACACCAGCAGGTACCCCACATCCTTCAAGGACTGCTTTCTCCCCGGCATTCGCTCACCGGCCACTCGGA
CATCCGGCTGCCCCCAACAGAGTTTGCACAGCTCATTAAAAGGCAGCAGCAACAACGGCAGCAGCAGCAG
CAACAGCAGCAACAGCAAGAATACCAGGAACTGTTCAGGCACATGAACCAAGGGGATGCGGGGAGTCTGG
CTCCCAGCCTTGGGGGACAGAGCATGACAGAGCGCCAGGCTTTATCTTATCAAAATGCTGACTCTTATCA
CCATCACACCAGCCCCCAGCATCTGCTACAAATCAGGGCACAAGAATGTGTCTCACAGGCTTCCTCACCC
ACCCCGCCCCACGGGTATGCTCACCAGCCGGCACTGATGCATTCAGAGAGCATGGAGGAGGACTGCTCGT
GTGAGGGGGCCAAGGATGGCTTCCAAGACAGTAAGAGTTCAAGTACATTGACCAAAGGTTGCCATGACAG
CCCTCTGCTCTTGAGTACCGGTGGACCTGGGGACCCTGAATCTTTGCTAGGAACTGTGAGTCATGCCCAA
GAATTGGGGATACATCCCTATGGTCATCAGCCAACTGCTGCATTCAGTAAAAATAAGGTGCCCAGCAGAG
GTAAGTGTCTCCTCACAGTGGAAGTCCTGGGCCAGTCTGCCCTAATCAACTGA
