>Addgene plasmid #23592 | pDONR223-KIAA0999 | addgene partial sequence | sequence record 29404 | 23592 with M13pUC-fwd
TAATGATTTTATTTTGACTGATAGTGACCTGTTCGTTGCAACAAATTGATGAGCAATGCTTTTTTATAAT
GCCAACTTTGTACAAAAAAGTTGGCATGCAGCAGCCTGCTCAGTCACAGCAGGTCACCATCCAAGTCCAA
GAGCCTGTTGACATGCTCAGCAACATGCCAGGCACAGCTGCAGGCTCCAGTGGGCGCGGCATCTCCATCA
GCCCCAGTGCTGGTCAGATGCAGATGCAGCACCGTACCAACCTGATGGCCACCCTCAGCTATGGGCACCG
TCCCTTGTCCAAGCAGCTGAGTGCTGACAGTGCAGAGGCTCACAGCTTGAACGTGAATCGGTTCTCCCCT
GCTAACTACGACCAGGCGCATTTACACCCCCATCTGTTTTCGGACCAGTCCCGGGGTTCCCCCAGCAGCT
ACAGCCCTTCAACAGGAGTGGGGTTCTCTCCAACCCAAGCCCTGAAAGTCCCTCCACTTGACCAATTCCC
CACCTTCCCTCCCAGTGCACATCAGCAGCCGCCACACTATACCACGTCGGCACTACAGCAGGCCCTGCTG
TCTCCCACGCCGCCAGACTATACAAGACACCAGCAGGTACCCCACATCCTTCAAGGACTGCTTTCTCCCC
GGCATTCGCTCACCG
